>Addgene plasmid #70768 | pEF6-Acly(S455D) | addgene full sequence | sequence record 203964 | Addgene NGS Result
GGCTCCGGTGCCCGTCAGTGGGCAGAGCGCACATCGCCCACAGTCCCCGAGAAGTTGGGGGGAGGGGTCG
GCAATTGAACCGGTGCCTAGAGAAGGTGGCGCGGGGTAAACTGGGAAAGTGATGTCGTGTACTGGCTCCG
CCTTTTTCCCGAGGGTGGGGGAGAACCGTATATAAGTGCAGTAGTCGCCGTGAACGTTCTTTTTCGCAAC
GGGTTTGCCGCCAGAACACAGGTAAGTGCCGTGTGTGGTTCCCGCGGGCCTGGCCTCTTTACGGGTTATG
GCCCTTGCGTGCCTTGAATTACTTCCACCTGGCTGCAGTACGTGATTCTTGATCCCGAGCTTCGGGTTGG
AAGTGGGTGGGAGAGTTCGAGGCCTTGCGCTTAAGGAGCCCCTTCGCCTCGTGCTTGAGTTGAGGCCTGG
CCTGGGCGCTGGGGCCGCCGCGTGCGAATCTGGTGGCACCTTCGCGCCTGTCTCGCTGCTTTCGATAAGT
CTCTAGCCATTTAAAATTTTTGATGACCTGCTGCGACGCTTTTTTTCTGGCAAGATAGTCTTGTAAATGC
GGGCCAAGATCTGCACACTGGTATTTCGGTTTTTGGGGCCGCGGGCGGCGACGGGGCCCGTGCGTCCCAG
CGCACATGTTCGGCGAGGCGGGGCCTGCGAGCGCGGCCACCGAGAATCGGACGGGGGTAGTCTCAAGCTG
GCCGGCCTGCTCTGGTGCCTGGCCTCGCGCCGCCGTGTATCGCCCCGCCCTGGGCGGCAAGGCTGGCCCG
GTCGGCACCAGTTGCGTGAGCGGAAAGATGGCCGCTTCCCGGCCCTGCTGCAGGGAGCTCAAAATGGAGG
ACGCGGCGCTCGGGAGAGCGGGCGGGTGAGTCACCCACACAAAGGAAAAGGGCCTTTCCGTCCTCAGCCG
TCGCTTCATGTGACTCCACGGAGTACCGGGCGCCGTCCAGGCACCTCGATTAGTTCTCGAGCTTTTGGAG
TACGTCGTCTTTAGGTTGGGGGGAGGGGTTTTATGCGATGGAGTTTCCCCACACTGAGTGGGTGGAGACT
GAAGTTAGGCCAGCTTGGCACTTGATGTAATTCTCCTTGGAATTTGCCCTTTTTGAGTTTGGATCTTGGT
TCATTCTCAAGCCTCAGACAGTGGTTCAAAGTTTTTTTCTTCCATTTCAGGTGTCGTGAGGAATTAGCTT
GGTACTAATACGACTCACTATAGGGAGACCCAAGCTGGCTAGGTAAGCTTGGTACCGAGCTCGGATCCAC
TAGTCCAGTGTGGTGGAATTGCCCTTCCCCCGAATTCCACCATGTCAGCCAAGGCAATTTCAGAGCAGAC
CGGCAAAGAACTCCTGTACAAGTACATCTGCACCACCTCGGCCATCCAGAACCGGTTCAAGTACGCCCGG
GTGACTCCCGACACAGACTGGGCCCATCTGCTGCAGGACCACCCGTGGCTGCTCAGCCAGAGCTTGGTTG
TCAAGCCAGACCAGTTAATCAAACGTCGAGGAAAGCTTGGCCTCGTCGGGGTCAATCTCTCTCTGGATGG
AGTCAAATCCTGGCTAAAACCTCGCCTGGGACATGAAGCCACTGTCGGCAAGGCCAAAGGCTTCCTCAAG
AACTTTCTCATTGAACCCTTCGTCCCCCACAGTCAGGCGGAGGAGTTCTACGTGTGCATCTATGCTACCC
GGGAAGGAGACTACGTCCTGTTCCACCATGAAGGGGGTGTGGATGTGGGCGATGTGGATGCCAAAGCCCA
GAAGCTGCTTGTGGGTGTGGACGAAAAGCTGAATACCGAGGACATTAAGAGACACCTGTTGGTCCATGCA
CCTGAGGACAAGAAAGAAGTCCTGGCCAGCTTCATCTCTGGTCTATTCAATTTCTACGAGGATCTGTACT
TCACCTACCTTGAGATCAACCCCCTTGTGGTGACCAAAGATGGTGTCTACATCCTTGACTTGGCGGCCAA
GGTGGATGCCACAGCTGACTACATCTGTAAAGTCAAGTGGGGTGATATAGAGTTCCCTCCCCCCTTTGGG
CGTGAGGCGTACCCCGAGGAAGCCTACATTGCAGACCTGGATGCCAAAAGTGGAGCAAGCTTGAAGCTGA
CCTTGCTGAACCCCAAGGGGCGGATCTGGACCATGGTTGCTGGGGGTGGCGCCTCCGTCGTGTACAGTGA
CACCATCTGTGATCTTGGAGGTGTCAATGAACTGGCGAATTACGGGGAATACTCGGGTGCCCCCAGTGAA
CAACAGACCTATGACTATGCCAAGACCATCCTCTCACTTATGACTCGAGAGAAGCACCCAGAAGGCAAGA
TCCTCATCATTGGAGGCAGCATTGCAAACTTCACCAATGTGGCCGCCACCTTCAAGGGCATTGTGAGAGC
GATTCGAGATTACCAGGGTCCCCTGAAGGAGCATGAGGTCACCATCTTTGTCCGAAGAGGTGGCCCCAAC
TATCAAGAGGGATTACGAGTGATGGGAGAAGTTGGGAAGACCACTGGGATCCCCATCCATGTCTTTGGCA
CAGAAACTCACATGACGGCCATTGTGGGCATGGCCCTGGGCCACCGGCCCATTCCCAACCAGCCACCCAC
AGCAGCTCACACTGCCAACTTCCTCCTTAATGCCAGCGGGAGCACATCGACTCCAGCACCCAGTAGGACA
GCAGATTTTTCTGAGTCCCGAGCTGATGAAGTGGCACCTGCAAAGAAAGCCAAGCCAGCTATGCCCCAAG
GAAAGAGTGCCACCCTCTTCAGCCGACATACCAAGGCCATCGTGTGGGGCATGCAGACCCGGGCTGTGCA
GGGCATGCTGGACTTTGACTACGTGTGTTCCCGAGACGAGCCCTCAGTGGCTGCCATGGTCTACCCTTTC
ACTGGGGATCACAAGCAGAAGTTTTACTGGGGACACAAGGAAATCCTGATCCCTGTCTTCAAGAACATGG
CTGACGCCATGAAGAAGCACCCGGAGGTAGACGTGCTGATCAACTTTGCGTCTCTGCGGTCCGCTTACGA
CAGCACCATGGAGACCATGAACTATGCCCAGATCCGCACCATAGCCATCATAGCAGAAGGTATCCCTGAG
GCCCTCACACGGAAGCTCATCAAGAAGGCCGACCAGAAGGGAGTGACCATCATTGGGCCAGCTACGGTTG
GGGGCATTAAGCCTGGATGCTTTAAGATCGGGAATACTGGTGGAATGCTGGACAACATCCTGGCCTCCAA
ACTGTACCGCCCAGGCAGCGTGGCCTACGTCTCACGTTCAGGAGGCATGTCGAACGAGCTCAATAACATC
ATCTCTCGGACCACAGATGGTGTCTATGAGGGCGTGGCCATCGGCGGGGACAGGTACCCTGGGTCCACAT
TCATGGATCACGTGCTGCGCTACCAGGACACTCCAGGAGTCAAGATGATCGTAGTTCTTGGGGAGATAGG
GGGCACAGAGGAATATAAGATCTGCCGGGGCATCAAGGAGGGCCGCCTCACCAAGCCAGTGGTCTGCTGG
TGTATCGGGACCTGTGCCACCATGTTCTCCTCCGAGGTCCAGTTTGGCCATGCTGGAGCTTGTGCCAACC
AGGCTTCTGAAACTGCAGTAGCCAAGAACCAGGCCTTGAAGGAAGCAGGAGTGTTTGTGCCCCGAAGCTT
CGATGAGCTTGGAGAAATCATTCAGTCTGTGTATGAAGATCTGGTGGCCAAAGGAGCCATTGTACCTGCC
CAGGAAGTGCCACCTCCAACAGTGCCCATGGACTACTCTTGGGCCAGAGAGCTGGGTTTGATCCGAAAAC
CTGCCTCATTCATGACCAGCATCTGTGATGAGCGAGGGCAGGAGCTCATTTATGCGGGCATGCCCATCAC
CGAGGTCTTCAAGGAGGAGATGGGCATCGGTGGTGTCCTCGGCCTCCTCTGGTTCCAGAGAAGGTTGCCC
AAGTATTCCTGCCAGTTCATTGAGATGTGTCTGATGGTCACAGCTGATCACGGGCCAGCTGTCTCTGGAG
CCCATAACACCATCATCTGTGCTCGGGCTGGGAAGGACCTGGTCTCCAGCCTCACCTCAGGGCTGCTCAC
CATTGGAGACCGGTTTGGGGGTGCCTTGGATGCCGCAGCAAAGATGTTCAGTAAAGCCTTTGACAGCGGC
ATCATTCCCATGGAGTTCGTCAACAAGATGAAGAAGGAGGGGAAGCTGATCATGGGCATCGGCCATCGAG
TAAAATCGATAAACAACCCAGACATGCGAGTGCAGATCCTCAAGGACTTCGTCAAACAGCACTTCCCCGC
CACCCCGCTGCTCGACTATGCCCTGGAAGTGGAGAAGATTACCACCTCCAAGAAGCCAAATCTTATCCTG
AATGTGGACGGCTTCATCGGCGTTGCGTTTGTGGACATGCTCAGGAACTGTGGCTCCTTCACCCGGGAGG
AAGCTGATGAATATGTTGACATTGGAGCCCTCAATGGCATCTTTGTGCTAGGAAGGAGTATGGGCTTCAT
TGGGCACTACCTTGACCAGAAGAGGCTGAAGCAAGGGCTGTATCGTCACCCCTGGGATGACATTTCCTAT
GTTCTTCCAGAACACATGAGCATGGAACAAAAACTCATCTCAGAAGAGGATCTGTGAATTCGGGGGAAGG
GCAATTCTGCAGATATCCAGCACAGTGGCGGCCGCTCGAGTCTAGAGGGCCCGCGGTTCGAAGGTAAGCC
TATCCCTAACCCTCTCCTCGGTCTCGATTCTACGCGTACCGGTCATCATCACCATCACCATTGAGTTTAA
ACCCGCTGATCAGCCTCGACTGTGCCTTCTAGTTGCCAGCCATCTGTTGTTTGCCCCTCCCCCGTGCCTT
CCTTGACCCTGGAAGGTGCCACTCCCACTGTCCTTTCCTAATAAAATGAGGAAATTGCATCGCATTGTCT
GAGTAGGTGTCATTCTATTCTGGGGGGTGGGGTGGGGCAGGACAGCAAGGGGGAGGATTGGGAAGACAAT
AGCAGGCATGCTGGGGATGCGGTGGGCTCTATGGCTTCTGAGGCGGAAAGAACCAGCTGGGGCTCTAGGG
GGTATCCCC
[124 nt withheld, positions 5050-5173]
C
[91 nt withheld, positions 5175-5265]
A
[49 nt withheld, positions 5267-5315]
CCTTTGACGTTGGAGTCCACGTTCTTT
[37 nt withheld, positions 5343-5379]
ACCCTATCTCGGTCTATTCTTTTGATTTATAAGGGATTTTGCCGATTTCGGCCTATTGGTTAAAAAATGA
GCTGATTTAACAAAAATTTAACGCGAATTAATTCTGTGGAATGTGTGTCAGTTAGGGTGTGGAAAGTCCC
CAGGCTCCCCAGCAGGCAGAAGTATGCAAAGCATGCATCTCAATTAGTCAGCAACCAGGTGTGGAAAGTC
CCCAGGCTCCCCAGCAGGCAGAAGTATGCAAAGCATGCATCTCAATTAGTCAGCAACCATAGTCCCGCCC
CTAACTCCGCCCATCCCGCCCCTAACTCCGCCCAGTTCCGCCCATTCTCCGCCCCATGGCTGACTAATTT
TTTTTATTTATGCAGAGGCCGAGGCCGCCTCTGCCTCTGAGCTATTCCAGAAGTAGTGAGGAGGCTTTTT
TGGAGGCCTAGGCTTTTGCAAAAAGCTCCCGGGAGCTTGTATATCCATTTTCGGATCTGATCAGCACGTG
TTGACAATTAATCATCGGCATAGTATATCGGCATAGTATAATACGACAAGGTGAGGAACTAAACCATGGC
CAAGCCTTTGTCTCAAGAAGAATCCACCCTCATTGAAAGAGCAACGGCTACAATCAACAGCATCCCCATC
TCTGAAGACTACAGCGTCGCCAGCGCAGCTCTCTCTAGCGACGGCCGCATCTTCACTGGTGTCAATGTAT
ATCATTTTACTGGGGGACCTTGTGCAGAACTCGTGGTGCTGGGCACTGCTGCTGCTGCGGCAGCTGGCAA
CCTGACTTGTATCGTCGCGATCGGAAATGAGAACAGGGGCATCTTGAGCCCCTGCGGACGGTGCCGACAG
GTGCTTCTCGATCTGCATCCTGGGATCAAAGCCATAGTGAAGGACAGTGATGGACAGCCGACGGCAGTTG
GGATTCGTGAATTGCTGCCCTCTGGTTATGTGTGGGAGGGCTAAGCACTTCGTGGCCGAGGAGCAGGACT
GACACGTGCTACGAGATTTCGATTCCACCGCCGCCTTCTATGAAAGGTTGGGCTTCGGAATCGTTTTCCG
GGACGCCGGCTGGATGATCCTCCAGCGCGGGGATCTCATGCTGGAGTTCTTCGCCCACCCCAACTTGTTT
ATTGCAGCTTATAATGGTTACAAATAAAGCAATAGCATCACAAATTTCACAAATAAAGCATTTTTTTCAC
TGCATTCTAGTTGTGGTTTGTCCAAACTCATCAATGTATCTTATCATGTCTGTATACCGTCGACCTCTAG
CTAGAGCTTGGCGTAATCATGGTCATAGCTGTTTCCTGTGTGAAATTGTTATCCGCTCACAATTCCACAC
AACATACGAGCCGGAAGCATAAAGTGTAAAGCCTGGGGTGCCTAATGAGTGAGCTAACTCACATTAATTG
CGTTGCGCTCACTGCCCGCTTTCCAGTCGGGAAACCTGTCGTGCCAGCTGCATTAATGAATCGGCCAACG
CGCGGGGAGAGGCGGTTTGCGTATTGGGCGCTCTTCCGCTTCCTCGCTCACTGACTCGCTGCGCTCGGTC
GTTCGGCTGCGGCGAGCGGTATCAGCTCACTCAAAGGCGGTAATACGGTTATCCACAGAATCAGGGGATA
ACGCAGGAAAGAACATGTGAGCAAAAGGCCAGGAACCGTAAAAAGGCCGCGTTGCTGGCGTTTTTCCATA
GGCTCCGCCCCCCTGACGAGCATCACAAAAATCGACGCTCAAGTCAGAGGTGGCGAAACCCGACAGGACT
ATAAAGATACCAGGCGTTTCCCCCTGGAAGCTCCCTCGTGCGCTCTCCTGTTCCGACCCTGCCGCTTACC
GGATACCTGTCCGCCTTTCTCCCTTCGGGAAGCGTGGCGCTTTCTCATAGCTCACGCTGTAGGTATCTCA
GTTCGGTGTAGGTCGTTCGCTCCAAGCTGGGCTGTGTGCACGAACCCCCCGTTCAGCCCGACCGCTGCGC
CTTATCCGGTAACTATCGTCTTGAGTCCAACCCGGTAAGACACGACTTATCGCCACTGGCAGCAGCCACT
GGTAACAGGATTAGCAGAGCGAGGTATGTAGGCGGTGCTACAGAGTTCTTGAAGTGGTGGCCTAACTACG
GCTACACTAGAAGAACAGTATTTGGTATCTGCGCTCTGCTGAAGCCAGTTACCTTCGGAAAAAGAGTTGG
TAGCTCTTGATCCGGCAAACAAACCACCGCTGGTAGCGGTGGTTTTTTTGTTTGCAAGCAGCAGATTACG
CGCAGAAAAAAAGGATCTCAAGAAGATCCTTTGATCTTTTCTACGGGGTCTGACGCTCAGTGGAACGAAA
ACTCACGTTAAGGGATTTTGGTCATGAGATTATCAAAAAGGATCTTCACCTAGATCCTTTTAAATTAAAA
ATGAAGTTTTAAATCAATCTAAAGTATATATGAGTAAACTTGGTCTGACAGTTACCAATGCTTAATCAGT
GAGGCACCTATCTCAGCGATCTGTCTATTTCGTTCATCCATAGTTGCCTGACTCCCCGTCGTGTAGATAA
CTACGATACGGGAGGGCTTACCATCTGGCCCCAGTGCTGCAATGATACCGCGAGACCCACGCTCACCGGC
TCCAGATTTATCAGCAATAAACCAGCCAGCCGGAAGGGCCGAGCGCAGAAGTGGTCCTGCAACTTTATCC
GCCTCCATCCAGTCTATTAATTGTTGCCGGGAAGCTAGAGTAAGTAGTTCGCCAGTTAATAGTTTGCGCA
ACGTTGTTGCCATTGCTACAGGCATCGTGGTGTCACGCTCGTCGTTTGGTATGGCTTCATTCAGCTCCGG
TTCCCAACGATCAAGGCGAGTTACATGATCCCCCATGTTGTGCAAAAAAGCGGTTAGCTCCTTCGGTCCT
CCGATCGTTGTCAGAAGTAAGTTGGCCGCAGTGTTATCACTCATGGTTATGGCAGCACTGCATAATTCTC
TTACTGTCATGCCATCCGTAAGATGCTTTTCTGTGACTGGTGAGTACTCAACCAAGTCATTCTGAGAATA
GTGTATGCGGCGACCGAGTTGCTCTTGCCCGGCGTCAATACGGGATAATACCGCGCCACATAGCAGAACT
TTAAAAGTGCTCATCATTGGAAAACGTTCTTCGGGGCGAAAACTCTCAAGGATCTTACCGCTGTTGAGAT
CCAGTTCGATGTAACCCACTCGTGCACCCAACTGATCTTCAGCATCTTTTACTTTCACCAGCGTTTCTGG
GTGAGCAAAAACAGGAAGGCAAAATGCCGCAAAAAAGGGAATAAGGGCGACACGGAAATGTTGAATACTC
ATACTCTTCCTTTTTCAATATTATTGAAGCATTTATCAGGGTTATTGTCTCATGAGCGGATACATATTTG
AATGTATTTAGAAAAATAAACAAATAGGGGTTCCGCGCACATTTCCCCGAAAAGTGCCACCTGACGTCGA
CGGATCGGGAGATCTCCCGATCCCCTATGGTGCACTCTCAGTACAATCTGCTCTGATGCCGCATAGTTAA
GCCAGTATCTGCTCCCTGCTTGTGTGTTGGAGGTCGCTGAGTAGTGCGCGAGCAAAATTTAAGCTACAAC
AAGGCAAGGCTTGACCGACAATTGCATGAAGAATCTGCTTAGGGTTAGGCGTTTTGCGCTGCTTCGCGAT
GTACGGGCCAGATATACGCGTTGACATTGATTATTGACTAGGCTTTTGCAAAAAGCTTTGCAAAGATGGA
TAAAGTTTTAAACAGAGAGGAATCTTTGCAGCTAATGGACCTTCTAGGTCTTGAAAGGAGTGGGAATT
Features (pLannotate 1.2.2; 23 found; start..end, strand, type, name):
      1..1179    +  promoter       EF-1α promoter: strong constitutive promoter for human elongation factor EF-1α
   1196..1214    +  promoter       T7 promoter: promoter for bacteriophage T7 RNA polymerase
   1302..4574    +  CDS            Acly: ACLY_MOUSE - Experimental evidence at protein level: Swiss-Prot protein existence level 1. Catalyzes the cleavage of citrate into oxaloacetate and acetyl-CoA, the latter serving as common substrate for de novo cholesterol and fatty acid synthesis. From Mus musculus (Mouse).
   4683..4724    +  CDS            V5 tag: epitope tag from simian virus 5
   4780..5004    +  polyA_signal   bGH poly(A) signal: bovine growth hormone polyadenylation signal
   5008..5029    +  promoter       SV40 promoter (fragment): SV40 enhancer and early promoter
   5050..5478    +  rep_origin     f1 ori (sequence partly withheld): f1 bacteriophage origin of replication; arrow indicates direction of (+) strand synthesis
   5492..5821    +  promoter       SV40 promoter: SV40 enhancer and early promoter
   5869..5916    +  promoter       EM7 promoter: synthetic bacterial promoter&nbsp
   5935..6333    +  CDS            BSD: blasticidin S deaminase; Aspergillus terreus BSD; confers resistance to blasticidin
   6334..6361    +  CDS            BleoR (fragment): antibiotic-binding protein; Sh ble from Streptoalloteichus hindustanus; confers resistance to bleomycin, phleomycin, and Zeocin™
   6371..6496    +  CDS            ble (fragment): BLE_KLEPN - Experimental evidence at protein level: Swiss-Prot protein existence level 1. Binding protein with a strong affinity to the bleomycin family of antibiotics. Binds to CL990; an antimitotic-antibiotic compound. From Klebsiella pneumoniae.
   6491..6612    +  polyA_signal   SV40 poly(A) signal: SV40 polyadenylation signal
   6685..6701    -  protein_bind   lac operator: The lac repressor binds to the lac operator to inhibit transcription in E. coli. This inhibition can be relieved by adding lactose or isopropyl-β-D-thiogalactopyranoside (IPTG). lac repressor encoded by lacI
   6709..6739    -  promoter       lac promoter: promoter for the E. coli lac operon
   6754..6775    -  protein_bind   CAP binding site: CAP binding activates transcription in the presence of cAMP. E. coli catabolite activator protein
   6788..6880    -  CDS            lacI (fragment): lac repressor; lacI; The lac repressor binds to the lac operator to inhibit transcription in E. coli. This inhibition can be relieved by adding lactose or isopropyl-β-D-thiogalactopyranoside (IPTG).
   7052..7640    -  rep_origin     ori: high-copy-number ColE1/pMB1/pBR322/pUC origin of replication
   7811..8671    -  CDS            AmpR: β-lactamase; bla; confers resistance to ampicillin, carbenicillin, and related antibiotics
   8672..8776    -  promoter       AmpR promoter: bla
   8835..8887    -  misc_feature   bom (fragment): basis of mobility region from pBR322
   9042..9060    +  enhancer       CMV enhancer (fragment): human cytomegalovirus immediate early enhancer
   9085..9151    +  CDS            small t antigen (fragment): SV40 (simian virus 40) small t antigen
