[The description below was written by a language model from this plasmid's Addgene catalogue record and pLannotate feature annotations shown in this document.]
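Description:
pEF6-Acly(S455D) is a mammalian expression plasmid built on the Invitrogen pEF6 backbone, carrying mouse ATP-citrate lyase (Acly) with a serine-to-aspartate substitution at residue 455. ACLY cleaves citrate into oxaloacetate and acetyl-CoA, and the S455D change is described as phosphomimetic, meaning the acidic residue is intended to imitate constitutive phosphorylation at that site. The roughly 3.3 kb coding sequence was inserted at an EcoRI site retained on both flanks and sits downstream of the strong constitutive human EF-1α promoter, with a T7 promoter between the two that serves as a sequencing primer site, and a bovine growth hormone polyadenylation signal terminating the transcript. The catalogue entry lists a C-terminal myc epitope on the insert. The feature table does not annotate a myc tag, but it does show a backbone-derived V5 tag about 100 bp downstream of the Acly reading frame. Whether V5 is translated in frame with the insert cannot be determined from the record.

For propagation in E. coli, the plasmid carries a high-copy ColE1/pUC-type origin and a β-lactamase gene for ampicillin resistance, along with an f1 origin. Selection in mammalian cells relies on a blasticidin S deaminase (BSD) cassette driven by the SV40 early promoter, with an adjacent EM7 bacterial promoter, and ended by an SV40 poly(A) signal. Several short annotated fragments (bleomycin resistance, lacI, CMV enhancer, small t antigen) appear to be backbone remnants rather than functional elements. The associated publication title concerns Akt-dependent metabolic control of tumor cell histone acetylation, so the construct suits transient or stable expression of the phosphomimetic enzyme to study how modification at this site affects ACLY function.
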