Addgene plasmid #70768: pEF6-Acly(S455D)
Purpose: Expresses phosphomimetic mouse ATP-citrate lyase in mammalian cells
Depositing lab: Kathryn Wellen. Depositing organization: University of Pennsylvania. Publication: Akt-dependent metabolic reprogramming regulates tumor cell histone acetylation. Lee JV, Carrer A, Shah S, Snyder NW, Wei S, Venneti S, Worth AJ, Yuan ZF, Lim HW, Liu S, Jackson E, Aiello NM, Haas NB, Rebbeck TR, Judkins A, Won KJ, Chodosh LA, Garcia BA, Stanger BZ, Feldman MD, Blair IA, Wellen KE. Cell Metab. 2014 Aug 5;20(2):306-19. doi: 10.1016/j.cmet.2014.06.004. Epub 2014 Jul 3. PubMed 24998913.
Backbone
  Vector backbone: pEF6
  Backbone manufacturer: Invitrogen
  Backbone size w/o insert (bp): 5800
  Vector type: Mammalian Expression
  Selectable markers: Blasticidin
Growth in bacteria
  Bacterial resistance: Ampicillin, 100 μg/mL
  Growth temperature: 37°C
  Growth strain: DH5alpha
  Copy number: Unknown
Gene/Insert
  Gene/Insert name: ATP Citrate Lyase (alt name: Acly)
  Species: M. musculus (mouse)
  Insert size (bp): 3300
  Mutation: S455D
  Entrez Gene: Acly (a.k.a. A730098H14Rik)
  Promoter: EF1alpha
  Tag / fusion protein: myc-epitope (C terminal on insert)
  Cloning method: Restriction Enzyme; 5′ cloning site EcoRI (not destroyed); 3′ cloning site EcoRI (not destroyed)
  Sequencing primers: 5′ T7; 3′ BGH-rev
Terms and licenses: Academic/Nonprofit Terms; Industry Terms: Not Available to Industry
How to cite: pEF6-Acly(S455D) was a gift from Kathryn Wellen (Addgene plasmid # 70768 ; http://n2t.net/addgene:70768 ; RRID:Addgene_70768)
