>Addgene plasmid #70768 | pEF6-Acly(S455D) | depositor partial sequence | sequence record 128030 | start of insert
TACTGGTTAGCTTGGTACGAGCTCGGATCCACTAGTCCAGTGTGGTGGAATTGCCCTTCCCCCGAATTCC
ACCATGTCAGCCAAGGCAATTTCAGAGCAGACCGGCAAAGAACTCCTGTACAAGTACATCTGCACCACCT
CGGCCATCCAGAACCGGTTCAAGTACGCCCGGGTGACTCCCGACACAGACTGGGCCCATCTGCTGCAGGA
CCACCCGTGGCTGCTCAGCCAGAGCTTGGTTGTCAAGCCAGACCAGTTAATCAAACGTCGAGGAAAGCTT
GGCCTCGTCGGGGTCAATCTCTCTCTGGATGGAGTCAAATCCTGGCTAAAACCTCGCCTGGGACATGAAG
CCACTGTCGGCAAGGCCAAAGGCTTCCTCAAGAACTTTCTCATTGAACCCTTCGTCCCCCACAGTCAGGC
GGAGGAGTTCTACGTGTGCATCTATGCTACCCGGGAAGGAGACTACGTCCTGTTCCACCATGAAGGGGGT
GTGGATGTGGGCGATGTGGATGCCAAAGCCCAGAAGCTGCTTGTGGGTGTGGACGAAAAGCTGAATACCG
AGGACATTAAGAGACACCTGTTGGTCCATGCACCTGAGGACAAGAAAGAAGTCCTGGCCAGCTTCATCTC
TGGTCTATTCAATTTCTACGAGGATCTGTACTTCACCTACCTTGAGATCAACCCCCTTGTGGTGACCAAA
GATGGTGTCTACATCCTTGA
