>Addgene plasmid #70768 | pEF6-Acly(S455D) | depositor partial sequence | sequence record 128031 | middle of insert (with mutation)
GGCCCATTCCCAACCAGCCACCCACAGCAGCTCACACTGCCAACTTCCTCCTTAATGCCAGCGGGAGCAC
ATCGACTCCAGCACCCAGTAGGACAGCAGATTTTTCTGAGTCCCGAGCTGATGAAGTGGCACCTGCAAAG
AAAGCCAAGCCAGCTATGCCCCAAGGAAAGAGTGCCACCCTCTTCAGCCGACATACCAAGGCCATCGTGT
GGGGCATGCAGACCCGGGCTGTGCAGGGCA
