>Addgene plasmid #70768 | pEF6-Acly(S455D) | depositor partial sequence | sequence record 128032 | end of insert
CTATGCCCTGGAAGTGGAGAAGATTACCACCTCCAAGAAGCCAAATCTTATCCTGAATGTGGACGGCTTC
ATCGGCGTTGCGTTTGTGGACATGCTCAGGAACTGTGGCTCCTTCACCCGGGAGGAAGCTGATGAATATG
TTGACATTGGAGCCCTCAATGGCATCTTTGTGCTAGGAAGGAGTATGGGCTTCATTGGGCACTACCTTGA
CCAGAAGAGGCTGAAGCAAGGGCTGTATCGTCACCCCTGGGATGACATTTCCTATGTTCTTCCAGAACAC
ATGAGCATGGAACAAAAACTCATCTCAGAAGAGGATCTGTGAATTCGGGGGAAGGGCAATTCTGCAGATA
TCCAGCACAGTGGCGGCCGCTCGAGTCTAGAGGGCCCGCGGTTCGAAGGTAAGCCTATCCCTAACCCTCT
CCTCGGTCTCGATTCTACGCGTACCGGTCATCATCACCATCACCATTGAGTTTAAACCCGCTGATCAGCC
TCGACTGTGCCTTCTAGTTGCCAGCCATCTGTTGTTTGCCCCTCCCCCGTGCCTTCCTTGACCCTGGAAG
GTGCCACTCCCACTGTCCTTTCCTAATAAAATGAGGAAATTGCATCGCATTGTCTGAGTAGGTGTCATTC
TATTCTGGGGGGTGGGGTGGGGCAGGACAGCAAGGG
