>Addgene plasmid #70768 | pEF6-Acly(S455D) | addgene partial sequence | sequence record 130177 | T7 5'-TAATACGACTCACTATAGGG-3'
CGAGCTCGGATCCACTAGTCCAGTGTGGTGGAATTGCCCTTCCCCCGAATTCCACCATGTCAGCCAAGGC
AATTTCAGAGCAGACCGGCAAAGAACTCCTGTACAAGTACATCTGCACCACCTCGGCCATCCAGAACCGG
TTCAAGTACGCCCGGGTGACTCCCGACACAGACTGGGCCCATCTGCTGCAGGACCACCCGTGGCTGCTCA
GCCAGAGCTTGGTTGTCAAGCCAGACCAGTTAATCAAACGTCGAGGAAAGCTTGGCCTCGTCGGGGTCAA
TCTCTCTCTGGATGGAGTCAAATCCTGGCTAAAACCTCGCCTGGGACATGAAGCCACTGTCGGCAAGGCC
AAAGGCTTCCTCAAGAACTTTCTCATTGAACCCTTCGTCCCCCACAGTCAGGCGGAGGAGTTCTACGTGT
GCATCTATGCTACCCGGGAAGGAGACTACGTCCTGTTCCACCATGAAGGGGGTGTGGATGTGGGCGATGT
GGATGCCAAAGCCCAGAAGCTGCTTGTGGGTGTGGACGAAAAGCTGAATACCGAGGACATTAAGAGACAC
CTGTTGGTCCATGCACCTGAGGACAAGAAAGAAGTCCTGGCCAGCTTCATCTCTGGTCTATTCAATTTCT
ACGAGGATCTGTACTTCACCTACCTTGAGATCAACCCCCTTGTGGTGACCAAAGATGGTGTCTACATCCT
TGACTTGGCGGCCAAGGTGGATGCCACAGCTGACTACATCTGTAAAGTCAAGTGG
