>Addgene plasmid #70768 | pEF6-Acly(S455D) | addgene partial sequence | sequence record 130178 | BGH-rev 5'-TAGAAGGCACAGTCGAGG-3'
GGTGATGGTGATGATGACCGGTACGCGTAGAATCGAGACCGAGGAGAGGGTTAGGGATAGGCTTACCTTC
GAACCGCGGGCCCTCTAGACTCGAGCGGCCGCCACTGTGCTGGATATCTGCAGAATTGCCCTTCCCCCGA
ATTCACAGATCCTCTTCTGAGATGAGTTTTTGTTCCATGCTCATGTGTTCTGGAAGAACATAGGAAATGT
CATCCCAGGGGTGACGATACAGCCCTTGCTTCAGCCTCTTCTGGTCAAGGTAGTGCCCAATGAAGCCCAT
ACTCCTTCCTAGCACAAAGATGCCATTGAGGGCTCCAATGTCAACATATTCATCAGCTTCCTCCCGGGTG
AAGGAGCCACAGTTCCTGAGCATGTCCACAAACGCAACGCCGATGAAGCCGTCCACATTCAGGATAAGAT
TTGGCTTCTTGGAGGTGGTAATCTTCTCCACTTCCAGGGCATAGTCGAGCAGCGGGGTGGCGGGGAAGTG
CTGTTTGACGAAGTCCTTGAGGATCTGCACTCGCATGTCTGGGTTGTTTATCGATTTTACTCGATGGCCG
ATGCCCATGATCAGCTTCCCCTCCTTCTTCATCTTGTTGACGAACTCCATGGGAATGATGCCGCTGTCAA
AGGCTTTACTGAACATCTTTGCTGCGGCATCCAAGGCACCCCCAAACCGGTCTCCAATGGTGAGCAGCCC
TGAGGTGAGGCTGGAGACCAGGTCCTTCCCAGCCCGAGCACAGATGATGGTGTTATGGGCTCCAGAGACA
GCTGGCCCGTGATCAGCTGTGACCATCAGACACATCTCAATGAACTGGCAGGAATACTTGG
