>Addgene plasmid #70768 | pEF6-Acly(S455D) | addgene partial sequence | sequence record 130179 | Acly-R 5'-CTGCATGCCCCACACGAT-3'
TCTTTCCTTGGGGCATAGCTGGCTTGGCTTTCTTTGCAGGTGCCACTTCATCAGCTCGGGACTCAGAAAA
ATCTGCTGTCCTACTGGGTGCTGGAGTCGATGTGCTCCCGCTGGCATTAAGGAGGAAGTTGGCAGTGTGA
GCTGCTGTGGGTGGCTGGTTGGGAATGGGCCGGTGGCCCAGGGCCATGCCCACAATGGCCGTCATGTGAG
TTTCTGTGCCAAAGACATGGATGGGGATCCCAGTGGTCTTCCCAACTTCTCCCATCACTCGTAATCCCTC
TTGATAGTTGGGGCCACCTCTTCGGACAAAGATGGTGACCTCATGCTCCTTCAGGGGACCCTGGTAATCT
CGAATCGCTCTCACAATGCCCTTGAAGGTGGCGGCCACATTGGTGAAGTTTGCAATGCTGCCTCCAATGA
TGAGGATCTTGCCTTCTGGGTGCTTCTCTCGAGTCATAAGTGAGAGGATGGTCTTGGCATAGTCATAGGT
CTGTTGTTCACTGGGGGCACCCGAGTATTCCCCGTAATTCGCCAGTTCATTGACACCTCCAAGATCACAG
ATGGTGTCACTGTACACGACGGAGGCGCCACCCCCAGCAACCATGGTCCAGATCCGCCCCTTGGGGTTCA
GCAAGGTCAGCTTCAAGCTTGCTCCACTTTTGGCATCCAGGTCTGCAATGTAGGCTTCCTCGGGGTACGC
CTCACGCCCAA
